>Addgene plasmid #112318 | pZNF70-donor | addgene full sequence | sequence record 228523 | Addgene NGS Result
GACCTGCAGGCATGCAAGCTTGGCGTAATCATGGTCATAGCTGTTTCCTGTGTGAAATTGTTATCCGCTC
ACAATTCCACACAACATACGAGCCGGAAGCATAAAGTGTAAAGCCTGGGGTGCCTAATGAGTGAGCTAAC
TCACATTAATTGCGTTGCGCTCACTGCCCGCTTTCCAGTCGGGAAACCTGTCGTGCCAGCTGCATTAATG
AATCGGCCAACGCGCGGGGAGAGGCGGTTTGCGTATTGGGCGCTCTTCCGCTTCCTCGCTCACTGACTCG
CTGCGCTCGGTCGTTCGGCTGCGGCGAGCGGTATCAGCTCACTCAAAGGCGGTAATACGGTTATCCACAG
AATCAGGGGATAACGCAGGAAAGAACATGTGAGCAAAAGGCCAGCAAAAGGCCAGGAACCGTAAAAAGGC
CGCGTTGCTGGCGTTTTTCCATAGGCTCCGCCCCCCTGACGAGCATCACAAAAATCGACGCTCAAGTCAG
AGGTGGCGAAACCCGACAGGACTATAAAGATACCAGGCGTTTCCCCCTGGAAGCTCCCTCGTGCGCTCTC
CTGTTCCGACCCTGCCGCTTACCGGATACCTGTCCGCCTTTCTCCCTTCGGGAAGCGTGGCGCTTTCTCA
TAGCTCACGCTGTAGGTATCTCAGTTCGGTGTAGGTCGTTCGCTCCAAGCTGGGCTGTGTGCACGAACCC
CCCGTTCAGCCCGACCGCTGCGCCTTATCCGGTAACTATCGTCTTGAGTCCAACCCGGTAAGACACGACT
TATCGCCACTGGCAGCAGCCACTGGTAACAGGATTAGCAGAGCGAGGTATGTAGGCGGTGCTACAGAGTT
CTTGAAGTGGTGGCCTAACTACGGCTACACTAGAAGAACAGTATTTGGTATCTGCGCTCTGCTGAAGCCA
GTTACCTTCGGAAAAAGAGTTGGTAGCTCTTGATCCGGCAAACAAACCACCGCTGGTAGCGGTGGTTTTT
TTGTTTGCAAGCAGCAGATTACGCGCAGAAAAAAAGGATCTCAAGAAGATCCTTTGATCTTTTCTACGGG
GTCTGACGCTCAGTGGAACGAAAACTCACGTTAAGGGATTTTGGTCATGAGATTATCAAAAAGGATCTTC
ACCTAGATCCTTTTAAATTAAAAATGAAGTTTTAAATCAATCTAAAGTATATATGAGTAAACTTGGTCTG
ACAGTTACCAATGCTTAATCAGTGAGGCACCTATCTCAGCGATCTGTCTATTTCGTTCATCCATAGTTGC
CTGACTCCCCGTCGTGTAGATAACTACGATACGGGAGGGCTTACCATCTGGCCCCAGTGCTGCAATGATA
CCGCGAGACCCACGCTCACCGGCTCCAGATTTATCAGCAATAAACCAGCCAGCCGGAAGGGCCGAGCGCA
GAAGTGGTCCTGCAACTTTATCCGCCTCCATCCAGTCTATTAATTGTTGCCGGGAAGCTAGAGTAAGTAG
TTCGCCAGTTAATAGTTTGCGCAACGTTGTTGCCATTGCTACAGGCATCGTGGTGTCACGCTCGTCGTTT
GGTATGGCTTCATTCAGCTCCGGTTCCCAACGATCAAGGCGAGTTACATGATCCCCCATGTTGTGCAAAA
AAGCGGTTAGCTCCTTCGGTCCTCCGATCGTTGTCAGAAGTAAGTTGGCCGCAGTGTTATCACTCATGGT
TATGGCAGCACTGCATAATTCTCTTACTGTCATGCCATCCGTAAGATGCTTTTCTGTGACTGGTGAGTAC
TCAACCAAGTCATTCTGAGAATAGTGTATGCGGCGACCGAGTTGCTCTTGCCCGGCGTCAATACGGGATA
ATACCGCGCCACATAGCAGAACTTTAAAAGTGCTCATCATTGGAAAACGTTCTTCGGGGCGAAAACTCTC
AAGGATCTTACCGCTGTTGAGATCCAGTTCGATGTAACCCACTCGTGCACCCAACTGATCTTCAGCATCT
TTTACTTTCACCAGCGTTTCTGGGTGAGCAAAAACAGGAAGGCAAAATGCCGCAAAAAAGGGAATAAGGG
CGACACGGAAATGTTGAATACTCATACTCTTCCTTTTTCAATATTATTGAAGCATTTATCAGGGTTATTG
TCTCATGAGCGGATACATATTTGAATGTATTTAGAAAAATAAACAAATAGGGGTTCCGCGCACATTTCCC
CGAAAAGTGCCACCTGACGTCTAAGAAACCATTATTATCATGACATTAACCTATAAAAATAGGCGTATCA
CGAGGCCCTTTCGTCTCGCGCGTTTCGGTGATGACGGTGAAAACCTCTGACACATGCAGCTCCCGGAGAC
GGTCACAGCTTGTCTGTAAGCGGATGCCGGGAGCAGACAAGCCCGTCAGGGCGCGTCAGCGGGTGTTGGC
GGGTGTCGGGGCTGGCTTAACTATGCGGCATCAGAGCAGATTGTACTGAGAGTGCACCATATGCGGTGTG
AAATACCGCACAGATGCGTAAGGAGAAAATACCGCATCAGGCGCCATTCGCCATTCAGGCTGCGCAACTG
TTGGGAAGGGCGATCGGTGCGGGCCTCTTCGCTATTACGCCAGCTGGCGAAAGGGGGATGTGCTGCAAGG
CGATTAAGTTGGGTAACGCCAGGGTTTTCCCAGTCACGACGTTGTAAAACGACGGCCAGTGAATTCGAGC
TCGGTACCCTCTTGGTGAGCAGGACGAAGAAAATGATGATTACGAGGGGAATTTCAGTTTGTGCTCAAGC
CCTGTTCAGCATCAAAGTATCCCCCCAGGAACCAGACCCCAGGATGATGAGCTCTTCGGACAAACCTTCC
TCCAGAAATCCGACCTCAGCATGTGTCAGATAATCCACAGTGAAGAGCCCAGTCCATGCGATTGTGCAGA
AACAGACAGAGGGGACTCAGGACCTAACGCACCTCACAGAACCCCACAACCAGCCAAGCCCTATGCGTGT
CGAGAGTGTGGGAAGGCCTTCAGCCAGAGCTCGCACCTGCTCCGACACCTGGTGATCCACACTGGGGAGA
AGCCCTATGAGTGCTGTGAGTGCGGGAAGGCCTTCAGCCAGAGCTCCCACCTGCTCAGGCACCAGATCAT
CCACACCGGGGAGAAGCCCTACGAGTGCCGGGAGTGTGGGAAGGCCTTCCGCCAGAGCTCAGCCCTCACG
CAACACCAAAAGATCCACACCGGAAAGAGGCCCTACGAGTGCAGGGAATGCGGGAAAGATTTCAGCCGGA
GCTCCAGCCTCAGAAAACACGAGAGAATTCATACAGGAGAGAGACCTTATCAGTGTAAGGAATGTGGGAA
ATCCTTCAACCAGAGCTCAGGCCTGAGCCAGCATCGGAAGATCCACACCCTAAAGAAACCTCACGAGTGC
GATCTCTGTGGGAAAGCCTTTTGTCACAGGTCACACCTCATCCGACACCAGCGGATCCACACTGGGAAGA
AACCATACAAATGCGATGAGTGCGGGAAGGCCTTCAGCCAGAGCTCCAACCTCATTGAGCACCGCAAGAC
CCACACTGGCGAGAAGCCCTACAAATGCCAGAAGTGTGGGAAAGCCTTCAGCCAGAGCTCCTCCCTCATT
GAGCACCAGCGCATCCACACCGGTGAGAAGCCCTACGAGTGCTGTCAGTGTGGCAAGGCCTTTTGCCACA
GCTCTGCGCTGATCCAGCACCAGAGAATCCACACCGGCAAGAAGCCCTACACCTGCGAGTGTGGCAAAGC
CTTCCGGCACCGGTCAGCCCTCATTGAGCACTATAAAACCCACACCAGAGAGAAGCCCTACGTGTGCAAT
CTGTGCGGCAAGTCCTTCCGGGGGAGCTCGCACCTGATTCGCCATCAGAAGATTCATTCTGGGGAGAAGC
TAGGGATTCCAACTACTGCAAGCGAGAATCTTTATTTTCAGGGCGCCGCCAAATTCAAAGAAACCGCTGC
TGCTAAATTCGAACGCCAGCACATGGACAGCGGAGGTGGAGGTTCGAGCGGTCCCTCGGGTTCGTCGAGC
CTGGAAGTTCTGTTCCAGGGGCCCCTGTCGTCGAGCGGTCCCTCGGGTTCGATGGTGAGCAAAGGCGAGG
AGCTGTTCACCGGGGTGGTGCCCATCCTGGTCGAGCTGGACGGCGACGTAAACGGCCACAAGTTCAGCGT
GTCCGGCGAGGGCGAGGGCGATGCCACCTACGGCAAGCTGACCCTGAAGTTCATCTGCACCACCGGCAAG
CTGCCCGTGCCCTGGCCCACCCTCGTGACCACCCTGACCTACGGCGTGCAGTGCTTCAGCCGCTACCCCG
ACCACATGAAGCAGCACGACTTCTTCAAGTCCGCCATGCCCGAAGGCTACGTCCAGGAGCGCACCATCTT
CTTCAAGGACGACGGCAACTACAAGACCCGCGCCGAGGTGAAGTTCGAGGGCGACACCCTGGTGAACCGC
ATCGAGCTGAAGGGCATCGACTTCAAGGAGGACGGCAACATCCTGGGGCACAAGCTGGAGTACAACTACA
ACAGCCACAACGTCTATATCATGGCCGACAAGCAGAAGAACGGCATCAAGGTGAACTTCAAGATCCGCCA
CAACATCGAGGACGGCAGCGTGCAGCTCGCCGACCACTACCAGCAGAACACCCCCATCGGCGACGGCCCC
GTGCTGCTGCCCGACAACCACTACCTGAGCACCCAGTCCGCCCTGAGCAAAGACCCCAACGAGAAGCGCG
ATCACATGGTCCTTAAGGAGTTCGTGACCGCCGCCGGGATCACTCTCGGCATGGACGAGCTGTACAAGTA
ATGATCTAGAGTCGAGTTAATTAAGAATTCCGCCCCCCCCCCTCTCCCTCCCCCCCCCTAACGTTACTGG
CCGAAGCCGCTTGGAATAAGGCCGGTGTGCGTTTGTCTATATGTTATTTTCCACCATATTGCCGTCTTTT
GGCAATGTGAGGGCCCGGAAACCTGGCCCTGTCTTCTTGACGAGCATTCCTAGGGGTCTTTCCCCTCTCG
CCAAAGGAATGCAGGGTCTGTTGAATGTCGTGAAGGAAGCAGTTCCTCTGGAAGCTTCTTGAAGACAAAC
AACGTCTGTAGCGACCCTTTGCAGGCAGCGGAACCCCCCACCTGGCGACAGGTGCCTCTGCGGCCAAAAG
CCACGTGTATAAGATACACCTGCAAAGGCGGCACAACCCCAGTGCCACGTTGTGAGTTGGATAGTTGTGG
AAAGAGTCAAATGGCTCTCCTCAAGCGTATTCAACAAGGGGCTGAAGGATGCCCAGAAGGTACCCCATTG
TATGGGATCTGATCTGGGGCCTCGGTGCACATGCTTTACATGTGTTTAGTCGAGGTTAAAAAAACGTCTA
GGCCCCCCGAACCACGGGGACGTGGTTTTCCTTTGAAAAACACGATGATAATATGGCCACAACCTGTTAC
ATTGCACAAGATAAAAATATATCATCACGAACAGTAAAACTGTCTGCTTACATAAACAGTAATACAAGGG
GTGTTATGGGATCGGCCATTGAACAAGATGGATTGCACGCAGGTTCTCCGGCCGCTTGGGTGGAGAGGCT
ATTCGGCTATGACTGGGCACAACAGACAATCGGCTGCTCTGATGCCGCCGTGTTCCGGCTGTCAGCGCAG
GGGCGCCCGGTTCTTTTTGTCAAGACCGACCTGTCCGGTGCCCTGAATGAACTGCAGGACGAGGCAGCGC
GGCTATCGTGGCTGGCCACGACGGGCGTTCCTTGCGCAGCTGTGCTCGACGTTGTCACTGAAGCGGGAAG
GGACTGGCTGCTATTGGGCGAAGTGCCGGGGCAGGATCTCCTGTCATCTCACCTTGCTCCTGCCGAGAAA
GTATCCATCATGGCTGATGCAATGCGGCGGCTGCATACGCTTGATCCGGCTACCTGCCCATTCGACCACC
AAGCGAAACATCGCATCGAGCGAGCACGTACTCGGATGGAAGCCGGTCTTGTCGATCAGGATGATCTGGA
CGAAGAGCATCAGGGGCTCGCGCCAGCCGAACTGTTCGCCAGGCTCAAGGCGCGCATGCCCGACGGCGAG
GATCTCGTCGTGACCCATGGCGATGCCTGCTTGCCGAATATCATGGTGGAAAATGGCCGCTTTTCTGGAT
TCATCGACTGTGGCCGGCTGGGTGTGGCGGACCGCTATCAGGACATAGCGTTGGCTACCCGTGATATTGC
TGAAGAGCTTGGCGGCGAATGGGCTGACCGCTTCCTCGTGCTTTACGGTATCGCCGCTCCCGATTCGCAG
CGCATCGCCTTCTATCGCCTTCTTGACGAGTTCTTCTGAGTCAAAGAGGAGCCCACACAAAGCTTGAAAG
CCTGTGCCAGATGGAGCCTTTATTCCACGTCGCGTGGTCTCCAAGACCCCACCTACCTCCCTGATGCTGA
ATGGAAACCTTCCCACCTAAGCGCTCTTGAACATCCCACTAGCAGGAAGGCCCTGTGTGGCCCTGGGCCA
AGCACGCCAGCTCTCAGCAGGTTTTCTGCATGGAAGGGAAGGTGGGGTGATAGGGAGGGCAGCCAGAAAA
GACAGCTGGCCTTCAGTTTCTCCTTCTTGCATTTGACTCCCAAGCCTACAGGATTTCATTTTGCCCTGTC
TTCACATTTCCCAGAATCTAGAAGAATAAATGCCAAGAGGGAGAAAGTTGAATTAAACCCAGGAAAATAT
CAGAAGAACTCTTTAAAACAGGCTGCAGTCTGGCACTTTTAGAAGACAGAAACCACACTCACAGTCCAAA
GCAGTAGAAGAAAAATGAATTCAAAAGTAGATGTGTCAGCAGCAAAGTAGAATTTTCTCACTGCGTTGGG
CATTGGTGGGGACAACCAAAACAGGTCTGCAGAGCAAAGGCAGGTCTGGAGGGTGGGTCTTGAGATTGGG
GATGAGGGTGGTGAGCCCCTGGGCGTGGCCTCTTAACCCTCTCCTTAGCCCTAGGGCAGTTTCCCTCAGA
CAGCTCTGTTACAGGAGGATAGAGATTTGATCCTGTTGGCCAGAGGATGTTTGACACCCAGCCGTGACTC
AGCCTGGACACCGGACATGACTGCCCTCCAGGAATAACCCCTCCCTGAGACATAGTGTCCCCAAGACCAC
AGTGTGCCTTGGACATCAGCAGGGCCTGGGTCTGGTCTGTTCTGGCAATGATGCAGCCCTCCTGCCCCAG
TGTCAGGGGACCTGGGAAGCTGGGTGGCTTGTTGGAGGAGGCTGTGTTCTAATCAGAAGGTCTGGGTTCA
AGTCCTAGTTCCACCCCCTCCTACCTGGGTGAGCTTGAACAAGTCCTGTAACTTCCCCAGGCTCCATTCC
CCCATCCAAGAGTTGGGGTAATGGGAACTGGCCACGTGCCTCTAAGGGTTGGTGCCAGG
Features (pLannotate 1.2.2; 17 found; start..end, strand, type, name):
      1..21      +  misc_feature   MCS (fragment): pUC18/19 multiple cloning site
     58..74      -  protein_bind   lac operator: The lac repressor binds to the lac operator to inhibit transcription in E. coli. This inhibition can be relieved by adding lactose or isopropyl-β-D-thiogalactopyranoside (IPTG). lac repressor encoded by lacI
     82..112     -  promoter       lac promoter: promoter for the E. coli lac operon
    127..148     -  protein_bind   CAP binding site: CAP binding activates transcription in the presence of cAMP. E. coli catabolite activator protein
    161..253     -  CDS            lacI (fragment): lac repressor; lacI; The lac repressor binds to the lac operator to inhibit transcription in E. coli. This inhibition can be relieved by adding lactose or isopropyl-β-D-thiogalactopyranoside (IPTG).
    436..1024    -  rep_origin     ori: high-copy-number ColE1/pMB1/pBR322/pUC origin of replication
   1195..2055    -  CDS            AmpR: β-lactamase; bla; confers resistance to ampicillin, carbenicillin, and related antibiotics
   2056..2160    -  promoter       AmpR promoter: bla
   2255..2290    +  CDS            rop (fragment): Rop protein, which maintains plasmids at low copy number; rop
   2392..2491    +  misc_feature   bom (fragment): basis of mobility region from pBR322
   2497..2654    -  CDS            lacZα (fragment): LacZα fragment of β-galactosidase; lacZ fragment
   2668..3009    +  CDS            ZNF70 (fragment): ZNF70_HUMAN - Experimental evidence at transcript level: Swiss-Prot protein existence level 2. May be involved in transcriptional regulation. From Homo sapiens (Human).
   3873..3893    +  CDS            capTEV™ (fragment): composite tag for in vivo biotinylation, TEV protease cleavage, and 6xHis tagging
   3907..3951    +  CDS            S-Tag: affinity and epitope tag derived from pancreatic ribonuclease A
   4042..4761    +  CDS            EGFP: the original enhanced GFP (Yang et al., 1996) mammalian codon-optimized
   4799..5384    +  misc_feature   IRES2: internal ribosome entry site (IRES) of the encephalomyocarditis virus (EMCV)
   5466..6269    +  CDS            NeoR/KanR: aminoglycoside phosphotransferase from Tn5; aph(3')-II (or nptII); confers resistance to neomycin, kanamycin, and G418 (Geneticin®)
