[The description below was written by a language model from this plasmid's Addgene catalogue record and pLannotate feature annotations shown in this document.]
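Description:
pZNF70-donor is a homology-directed repair donor plasmid built on the pUC19 backbone, designed to tag the endogenous human transcription factor gene ZNF70 with GFP by CRISPR-mediated knock-in. It is propagated in E. coli through the high-copy ColE1/pUC origin and selected with ampicillin via the β-lactamase gene and its native promoter. Remnants of the pUC19 lac region (lac promoter, operator, CAP site and a lacZα fragment split by the insertion) flank the cloning site. The short lacI, rop and bom fragments in the annotation are residual backbone sequences rather than functional elements.

The insert, assembled by Gibson cloning, consists of ZNF70 homology arms, recorded as sourced from K562 cells, surrounding an EGFP-IRES-Neo cassette. The feature table detects ZNF70 coding sequence at the start of the upstream arm. This is followed by a short match to a composite TEV/His-type tag, an S-Tag, and the EGFP coding sequence, so the knock-in probably adds a small affinity or cleavage linker along with the fluorescent protein. This arrangement is consistent with a fusion at the C-terminal end of ZNF70, although the record does not state the exact junction. Downstream, an EMCV IRES drives translation of the neomycin phosphotransferase gene from the same transcript. No separate mammalian promoter is annotated, so G418 resistance should depend on expression from the targeted locus, which would enrich for correctly integrated cells. The roughly 1 kb after NeoR is unannotated and presumably holds the downstream homology arm. The plasmid is meant to be used with its companion guide RNA plasmid, pZNF70.1.0-gDNA. The resulting GFP-tagged ZNF70 lines could suit localisation or GFP-antibody-based studies, though the record gives no specific downstream application.
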