Addgene plasmid #112318: pZNF70-donor
Purpose: CRISPR donor plasmid to tag human transcription factor ZNF70 with GFP
Depositing lab: Kevin White. Depositing organization: University of Chicago.
Backbone
  Vector backbone: pUC19
  Vector type: CRISPR
Growth in bacteria
  Bacterial resistance: Ampicillin, 100 μg/mL
  Growth temperature: 37°C
  Growth strain: DH5alpha
  Copy number: High Copy
Gene/Insert
  Gene/Insert name: ZNF70 homology arms flanking EGFP-IRES-Neo cassette
  Species: H. sapiens (human)
  Mutation: Unknown
  Entrez Gene: ZNF70 (a.k.a. Cos17, MGC48959)
  Cloning method: Gibson Cloning
  Sequencing primers: 5′ M13pUC-fwd; 3′ M13pUC-rev
Terms and licenses: Academic/Nonprofit Terms; Industry Terms: Not Available to Industry
Depositor comments: Cloning source: K562. Use with plasmid pZNF70.1.0-gDNA.
How to cite: pZNF70-donor was a gift from Kevin White (Addgene plasmid # 112318 ; http://n2t.net/addgene:112318 ; RRID:Addgene_112318)
