LOCUS       Exported 7339 bp ds-DNA circular SYN 13-MAY-2021
DEFINITION  CRISPR donor plasmid to tag human transcription factor ZNF70 with
            GFP.
ACCESSION   .
VERSION     .
KEYWORDS    pZNF70-donor
SOURCE      synthetic DNA construct
  ORGANISM  synthetic DNA construct
REFERENCE   1 (bases 1 to 7339)
  TITLE     White lab ENCODE plasmids to tag human transcription factors with
            GFP
REFERENCE   2 (bases 1 to 7339)
  AUTHORS   .
  TITLE     Direct Submission
  JOURNAL   Exported May 13, 2021 from SnapGene Server 1.1.58
            http://www.snapgene.com
FEATURES             Location/Qualifiers
     source          1..7339
                     /organism="synthetic DNA construct"
                     /mol_type="other DNA"
     primer_bind     complement(34..50)
                     /label=M13 rev
                     /note="common sequencing primer, one of multiple similar
                     variants"
     primer_bind     complement(34..50)
                     /label=M13 Reverse
                     /note="In lacZ gene. Also called M13-rev"
     primer_bind     complement(47..69)
                     /label=M13/pUC Reverse
                     /note="In lacZ gene"
     protein_bind    58..74
                     /label=lac operator
                     /bound_moiety="lac repressor encoded by lacI"
                     /note="The lac repressor binds to the lac operator to
                     inhibit transcription in E. coli. This inhibition can be
                     relieved by adding lactose or
                     isopropyl-beta-D-thiogalactopyranoside (IPTG)."
     promoter        complement(82..112)
                     /label=lac promoter
                     /note="promoter for the E. coli lac operon"
     protein_bind    127..148
                     /label=CAP binding site
                     /bound_moiety="E. coli catabolite activator protein"
                     /note="CAP binding activates transcription in the presence
                     of cAMP."
     primer_bind     complement(265..282)
                     /label=L4440
                     /note="L4440 vector, forward primer"
     rep_origin      complement(436..1024)
                     /direction=LEFT
                     /label=ori
                     /note="high-copy-number ColE1/pMB1/pBR322/pUC origin of
                     replication"
     primer_bind     complement(516..535)
                     /label=pBR322ori-F
                     /note="pBR322 origin, forward primer"
     CDS             complement(1195..2055)
                     /codon_start=1
                     /gene="bla"
                     /product="beta-lactamase"
                     /label=AmpR
                     /note="confers resistance to ampicillin, carbenicillin, and
                     related antibiotics"
                     /translation="MSIQHFRVALIPFFAAFCLPVFAHPETLVKVKDAEDQLGARVGYI
                     ELDLNSGKILESFRPEERFPMMSTFKVLLCGAVLSRIDAGQEQLGRRIHYSQNDLVEYS
                     PVTEKHLTDGMTVRELCSAAITMSDNTAANLLLTTIGGPKELTAFLHNMGDHVTRLDRW
                     EPELNEAIPNDERDTTMPVAMATTLRKLLTGELLTLASRQQLIDWMEADKVAGPLLRSA
                     LPAGWFIADKSGAGERGSRGIIAALGPDGKPSRIVVIYTTGSQATMDERNRQIAEIGAS
                     LIKHW"
     primer_bind     1818..1837
                     /label=Amp-R
                     /note="Ampicillin resistance gene, reverse primer"
     promoter        complement(2056..2160)
                     /gene="bla"
                     /label=AmpR promoter
     primer_bind     2228..2246
                     /label=pBRforEco
                     /note="pBR322 vectors, upsteam of EcoRI site, forward
                     primer"
     primer_bind     complement(2284..2306)
                     /label=pGEX 3'
                     /note="pGEX vectors, reverse primer"
     primer_bind     2406..2425
                     /label=pRS-marker
                     /note="pRS vectors, use to sequence yeast selectable
                     marker"
     primer_bind     2619..2641
                     /label=M13/pUC Forward
                     /note="In lacZ gene"
     primer_bind     2633..2650
                     /label=M13 Forward
                     /note="In lacZ gene. Also called M13-F20 or M13 (-21)
                     Forward"
     primer_bind     2634..2650
                     /label=M13 fwd
                     /note="common sequencing primer, one of multiple similar
                     variants"
     CDS             3874..3894
                     /codon_start=1
                     /product="tobacco etch virus (TEV) protease recognition and
                     cleavage site"
                     /label=TEV site
                     /translation="ENLYFQG"
     CDS             3907..3951
                     /codon_start=1
                     /product="affinity and epitope tag derived from pancreatic
                     ribonuclease A"
                     /label=S-Tag
                     /translation="KETAAAKFERQHMDS"
     CDS             3991..4014
                     /codon_start=1
                     /product="recognition and cleavage site for human
                     rhinovirus 3C and PreScission proteases"
                     /label=HRV 3C site
                     /translation="LEVLFQGP"
     CDS             4042..4761
                     /codon_start=1
                     /product="the original enhanced GFP (Yang et al., 1996)"
                     /label=EGFP
                     /note="mammalian codon-optimized"
                     /translation="MVSKGEELFTGVVPILVELDGDVNGHKFSVSGEGEGDATYGKLTL
                     KFICTTGKLPVPWPTLVTTLTYGVQCFSRYPDHMKQHDFFKSAMPEGYVQERTIFFKDD
                     GNYKTRAEVKFEGDTLVNRIELKGIDFKEDGNILGHKLEYNYNSHNVYIMADKQKNGIK
                     VNFKIRHNIEDGSVQLADHYQQNTPIGDGPVLLPDNHYLSTQSALSKDPNEKRDHMVLK
                     EFVTAAGITLGMDELYK"
     primer_bind     complement(4087..4108)
                     /label=EGFP-N
                     /note="EGFP, reverse primer"
     primer_bind     complement(4348..4367)
                     /label=EXFP-R
                     /note="For distinguishing EGFP variants, reverse primer"
     misc_feature    4799..5384
                     /label=IRES2
                     /note="internal ribosome entry site (IRES) of the
                     encephalomyocarditis virus (EMCV)"
     primer_bind     complement(4965..4982)
                     /label=IRES reverse
                     /note="IRES internal ribosome entry site, reverse primer.
                     Also called pCDH-rev"
     primer_bind     5192..5211
                     /label=IRES-F
                     /note="IRES internal ribosome entry site, forward primer"
     CDS             5466..6269
                     /codon_start=1
                     /gene="aph(3')-II (or nptII)"
                     /product="aminoglycoside phosphotransferase from Tn5"
                     /label=NeoR/KanR
                     /note="confers resistance to neomycin, kanamycin, and G418
                     (Geneticin(R))"
                     /translation="MGSAIEQDGLHAGSPAAWVERLFGYDWAQQTIGCSDAAVFRLSAQ
                     GRPVLFVKTDLSGALNELQDEAARLSWLATTGVPCAAVLDVVTEAGRDWLLLGEVPGQD
                     LLSSHLAPAEKVSIMADAMRRLHTLDPATCPFDHQAKHRIERARTRMEAGLVDQDDLDE
                     EHQGLAPAELFARLKARMPDGEDLVVTHGDACLPNIMVENGRFSGFIDCGRLGVADRYQ
                     DIALATRDIAEELGGEWADRFLVLYGIAAPDSQRIAFYRLLDEFF"
     primer_bind     complement(5529..5548)
                     /label=Neo-R
                     /note="Neomycin resistance gene, reverse primer"
     primer_bind     6139..6158
                     /label=Neo-F
                     /note="Neomycin resistance gene, forward primer"
ORIGIN
        1 gacctgcagg catgcaagct tggcgtaatc atggtcatag ctgtttcctg tgtgaaattg
       61 ttatccgctc acaattccac acaacatacg agccggaagc ataaagtgta aagcctgggg
      121 tgcctaatga gtgagctaac tcacattaat tgcgttgcgc tcactgcccg ctttccagtc
      181 gggaaacctg tcgtgccagc tgcattaatg aatcggccaa cgcgcgggga gaggcggttt
      241 gcgtattggg cgctcttccg cttcctcgct cactgactcg ctgcgctcgg tcgttcggct
      301 gcggcgagcg gtatcagctc actcaaaggc ggtaatacgg ttatccacag aatcagggga
      361 taacgcagga aagaacatgt gagcaaaagg ccagcaaaag gccaggaacc gtaaaaaggc
      421 cgcgttgctg gcgtttttcc ataggctccg cccccctgac gagcatcaca aaaatcgacg
      481 ctcaagtcag aggtggcgaa acccgacagg actataaaga taccaggcgt ttccccctgg
      541 aagctccctc gtgcgctctc ctgttccgac cctgccgctt accggatacc tgtccgcctt
      601 tctcccttcg ggaagcgtgg cgctttctca tagctcacgc tgtaggtatc tcagttcggt
      661 gtaggtcgtt cgctccaagc tgggctgtgt gcacgaaccc cccgttcagc ccgaccgctg
      721 cgccttatcc ggtaactatc gtcttgagtc caacccggta agacacgact tatcgccact
      781 ggcagcagcc actggtaaca ggattagcag agcgaggtat gtaggcggtg ctacagagtt
      841 cttgaagtgg tggcctaact acggctacac tagaaggaca gtatttggta tctgcgctct
      901 gctgaagcca gttaccttcg gaaaaagagt tggtagctct tgatccggca aacaaaccac
      961 cgctggtagc ggtggttttt ttgtttgcaa gcagcagatt acgcgcagaa aaaaaggatc
     1021 tcaagaagat cctttgatct tttctacggg gtctgacgct cagtggaacg aaaactcacg
     1081 ttaagggatt ttggtcatga gattatcaaa aaggatcttc acctagatcc ttttaaatta
     1141 aaaatgaagt tttaaatcaa tctaaagtat atatgagtaa acttggtctg acagttacca
     1201 atgcttaatc agtgaggcac ctatctcagc gatctgtcta tttcgttcat ccatagttgc
     1261 ctgactcccc gtcgtgtaga taactacgat acgggagggc ttaccatctg gccccagtgc
     1321 tgcaatgata ccgcgagacc cacgctcacc ggctccagat ttatcagcaa taaaccagcc
     1381 agccggaagg gccgagcgca gaagtggtcc tgcaacttta tccgcctcca tccagtctat
     1441 taattgttgc cgggaagcta gagtaagtag ttcgccagtt aatagtttgc gcaacgttgt
     1501 tgccattgct acaggcatcg tggtgtcacg ctcgtcgttt ggtatggctt cattcagctc
     1561 cggttcccaa cgatcaaggc gagttacatg atcccccatg ttgtgcaaaa aagcggttag
     1621 ctccttcggt cctccgatcg ttgtcagaag taagttggcc gcagtgttat cactcatggt
     1681 tatggcagca ctgcataatt ctcttactgt catgccatcc gtaagatgct tttctgtgac
     1741 tggtgagtac tcaaccaagt cattctgaga atagtgtatg cggcgaccga gttgctcttg
     1801 cccggcgtca atacgggata ataccgcgcc acatagcaga actttaaaag tgctcatcat
     1861 tggaaaacgt tcttcggggc gaaaactctc aaggatctta ccgctgttga gatccagttc
     1921 gatgtaaccc actcgtgcac ccaactgatc ttcagcatct tttactttca ccagcgtttc
     1981 tgggtgagca aaaacaggaa ggcaaaatgc cgcaaaaaag ggaataaggg cgacacggaa
     2041 atgttgaata ctcatactct tcctttttca atattattga agcatttatc agggttattg
     2101 tctcatgagc ggatacatat ttgaatgtat ttagaaaaat aaacaaatag gggttccgcg
     2161 cacatttccc cgaaaagtgc cacctgacgt ctaagaaacc attattatca tgacattaac
     2221 ctataaaaat aggcgtatca cgaggccctt tcgtctcgcg cgtttcggtg atgacggtga
     2281 aaacctctga cacatgcagc tcccggagac ggtcacagct tgtctgtaag cggatgccgg
     2341 gagcagacaa gcccgtcagg gcgcgtcagc gggtgttggc gggtgtcggg gctggcttaa
     2401 ctatgcggca tcagagcaga ttgtactgag agtgcaccat atgcggtgtg aaataccgca
     2461 cagatgcgta aggagaaaat accgcatcag gcgccattcg ccattcaggc tgcgcaactg
     2521 ttgggaaggg cgatcggtgc gggcctcttc gctattacgc cagctggcga aagggggatg
     2581 tgctgcaagg cgattaagtt gggtaacgcc agggttttcc cagtcacgac gttgtaaaac
     2641 gacggccagt gaattcgagc tcggtaccct cttggtgagc aggacgaaga aaatgatgat
     2701 tacgagggga atttcagttt gtgctcaagc cctgttcagc atcaaagtat ccccccagga
     2761 accagacccc aggatgatga gctcttcgga caaaccttcc tccagaaatc cgacctcagc
     2821 atgtgtcaga taatccacag tgaagagccc agtccatgcg attgtgcaga aacagacaga
     2881 ggggactcag gacctaacgc acctcacaga accccacaac cagccaagcc ctatgcgtgt
     2941 cgagagtgtg ggaaggcctt cagccagagc tcgcacctgc tccgacacct ggtgatccac
     3001 actggggaga agccctatga gtgctgtgag tgcgggaagg ccttcagcca gagctcccac
     3061 ctgctcaggc accagatcat ccacaccggg gagaagccct acgagtgccg ggagtgtggg
     3121 aaggccttcc gccagagctc agccctcacg caacaccaaa agatccacac cggaaagagg
     3181 ccctacgagt gcagggaatg cgggaaagat ttcagccgga gctccagcct cagaaaacac
     3241 gagagaattc atacaggaga gagaccttat cagtgtaagg aatgtgggaa atccttcaac
     3301 cagagctcag gcctgagcca gcatcggaag atccacaccc taaagaaacc tcacgagtgc
     3361 gatctctgtg ggaaagcctt ttgtcacagg tcacacctca tccgacacca gcggatccac
     3421 actgggaaga aaccatacaa atgcgatgag tgcgggaagg ccttcagcca gagctccaac
     3481 ctcattgagc accgcaagac ccacactggc gagaagccct acaaatgcca gaagtgtggg
     3541 aaagccttca gccagagctc ctccctcatt gagcaccagc gcatccacac cggtgagaag
     3601 ccctacgagt gctgtcagtg tggcaaggcc ttttgccaca gctctgcgct gatccagcac
     3661 cagagaatcc acaccggcaa gaagccctac acctgcgagt gtggcaaagc cttccggcac
     3721 cggtcagccc tcattgagca ctataaaacc cacaccagag agaagcccta cgtgtgcaat
     3781 ctgtgcggca agtccttccg ggggagctcg cacctgattc gccatcagaa gattcattct
     3841 ggggagaagc tagggattcc aactactgca agcgagaatc tttattttca gggcgccgcc
     3901 aaattcaaag aaaccgctgc tgctaaattc gaacgccagc acatggacag cggaggtgga
     3961 ggttcgagcg gtccctcggg ttcgtcgagc ctggaagttc tgttccaggg gcccctgtcg
     4021 tcgagcggtc cctcgggttc gatggtgagc aaaggcgagg agctgttcac cggggtggtg
     4081 cccatcctgg tcgagctgga cggcgacgta aacggccaca agttcagcgt gtccggcgag
     4141 ggcgagggcg atgccaccta cggcaagctg accctgaagt tcatctgcac caccggcaag
     4201 ctgcccgtgc cctggcccac cctcgtgacc accctgacct acggcgtgca gtgcttcagc
     4261 cgctaccccg accacatgaa gcagcacgac ttcttcaagt ccgccatgcc cgaaggctac
     4321 gtccaggagc gcaccatctt cttcaaggac gacggcaact acaagacccg cgccgaggtg
     4381 aagttcgagg gcgacaccct ggtgaaccgc atcgagctga agggcatcga cttcaaggag
     4441 gacggcaaca tcctggggca caagctggag tacaactaca acagccacaa cgtctatatc
     4501 atggccgaca agcagaagaa cggcatcaag gtgaacttca agatccgcca caacatcgag
     4561 gacggcagcg tgcagctcgc cgaccactac cagcagaaca cccccatcgg cgacggcccc
     4621 gtgctgctgc ccgacaacca ctacctgagc acccagtccg ccctgagcaa agaccccaac
     4681 gagaagcgcg atcacatggt ccttaaggag ttcgtgaccg ccgccgggat cactctcggc
     4741 atggacgagc tgtacaagta atgatctaga gtcgagttaa ttaagaattc cgcccccccc
     4801 cctctccctc ccccccccta acgttactgg ccgaagccgc ttggaataag gccggtgtgc
     4861 gtttgtctat atgttatttt ccaccatatt gccgtctttt ggcaatgtga gggcccggaa
     4921 acctggccct gtcttcttga cgagcattcc taggggtctt tcccctctcg ccaaaggaat
     4981 gcagggtctg ttgaatgtcg tgaaggaagc agttcctctg gaagcttctt gaagacaaac
     5041 aacgtctgta gcgacccttt gcaggcagcg gaacccccca cctggcgaca ggtgcctctg
     5101 cggccaaaag ccacgtgtat aagatacacc tgcaaaggcg gcacaacccc agtgccacgt
     5161 tgtgagttgg atagttgtgg aaagagtcaa atggctctcc tcaagcgtat tcaacaaggg
     5221 gctgaaggat gcccagaagg taccccattg tatgggatct gatctggggc ctcggtgcac
     5281 atgctttaca tgtgtttagt cgaggttaaa aaaacgtcta ggccccccga accacgggga
     5341 cgtggttttc ctttgaaaaa cacgatgata atatggccac aacctgttac attgcacaag
     5401 ataaaaatat atcatcacga acagtaaaac tgtctgctta cataaacagt aatacaaggg
     5461 gtgttatggg atcggccatt gaacaagatg gattgcacgc aggttctccg gccgcttggg
     5521 tggagaggct attcggctat gactgggcac aacagacaat cggctgctct gatgccgccg
     5581 tgttccggct gtcagcgcag gggcgcccgg ttctttttgt caagaccgac ctgtccggtg
     5641 ccctgaatga actgcaggac gaggcagcgc ggctatcgtg gctggccacg acgggcgttc
     5701 cttgcgcagc tgtgctcgac gttgtcactg aagcgggaag ggactggctg ctattgggcg
     5761 aagtgccggg gcaggatctc ctgtcatctc accttgctcc tgccgagaaa gtatccatca
     5821 tggctgatgc aatgcggcgg ctgcatacgc ttgatccggc tacctgccca ttcgaccacc
     5881 aagcgaaaca tcgcatcgag cgagcacgta ctcggatgga agccggtctt gtcgatcagg
     5941 atgatctgga cgaagagcat caggggctcg cgccagccga actgttcgcc aggctcaagg
     6001 cgcgcatgcc cgacggcgag gatctcgtcg tgacccatgg cgatgcctgc ttgccgaata
     6061 tcatggtgga aaatggccgc ttttctggat tcatcgactg tggccggctg ggtgtggcgg
     6121 accgctatca ggacatagcg ttggctaccc gtgatattgc tgaagagctt ggcggcgaat
     6181 gggctgaccg cttcctcgtg ctttacggta tcgccgctcc cgattcgcag cgcatcgcct
     6241 tctatcgcct tcttgacgag ttcttctgag tcaaagagga gcccacacaa agcttgaaag
     6301 cctgtgccag atggagcctt tattccacgt cgcgtggtct ccaagacccc acctacctcc
     6361 ctgatgctga atggaaacct tcccacctaa gcgctcttga acatcccact agcaggaagg
     6421 ccctgtgtgg ccctgggcca agcacgccag ctctcagcag gttttctgca tggaagggaa
     6481 ggtggggtga tagggagggc agccagaaaa gacagctggc cttcagtttc tccttcttgc
     6541 atttgactcc caagcctaca ggatttcatt ttgccctgtc ttcacatttc ccagaatcta
     6601 gaagaataaa tgccaagagg gagaaagttg aattaaaccc aggaaaatat cagaagaact
     6661 ctttaaaaca ggctgcagtc tggcactttt agaagacaga aaccacactc acagtccaaa
     6721 gcagtagaag aaaaatgaat tcaaaagtag atgtgtcagc agcaaagtag aattttctca
     6781 ctgcgttggg cattggtggg gacaaccaaa acaggtctgc agagcaaagg caggtctgga
     6841 gggtgggtct tgagattggg gatgagggtg gtgagcccct gggcgtggcc tcttaaccct
     6901 ctccttagcc ctagggcagt ttccctcaga cagctctgtt acaggaggat agagatttga
     6961 tcctgttggc cagaggatgt ttgacaccca gccgtgactc agcctggaca ccggacatga
     7021 ctgccctcca ggaataaccc ctccctgaga catagtgtcc ccaagaccac agtgtgcctt
     7081 ggacatcagc agggcctggg tctggtctgt tctggcaatg atgcagccct cctgccccag
     7141 tgtcagggga cctgggaagc tgggtggctt gttggaggag gctgtgttct aatcagaagg
     7201 tctgggttca agtcctagtt ccaccccctc ctacctgggt gagcttgaac aagtcctgta
     7261 acttccccag gctccattcc cccatccaag agttggggta atgggaactg gccacgtgcc
     7321 tctaagggtt ggtgccagg
//
